>Addgene plasmid #177132 | pGEX4T3-GST-PolB(K72A) | addgene full sequence | sequence record 350546 | Addgene NGS Result
TAAATATCTCACTCGCAATCAAATTCAGCCGATAGCGGAACGGGAAGGCGACTGGAGTGCCATGTCCGGT
TTTCAACAAACCATGCAAATGCTGAATGAGGGCATCGTTCCCACTGCGATGCTGGTTGCCAACGATCAGA
TGGCGCTGGGCGCAATGCGCGCCATTACCGAGTCCGGGCTGCGCGTTGGTGCGGATATCTCGGTAGTGGG
ATACGACGATACCGAAGACAGCTCATGTTATATCCCGCCGTTAACCACCATCAAACAGGATTTTCGCCTG
CTGGGGCAAACCAGCGTGGACCGCTTGCTGCAACTCTCTCAGGGCCAGGCGGTGAAGGGCAATCAGCTGT
TGCCCGTCTCACTGGTGAAAAGAAAAACCACCCTGGCGCCCAATACGCAAACCGCCTCTCCCCGCGCGTT
GGCCGATTCATTAATGCAGCTGGCACGACAGGTTTCCCGACTGGAAAGCGGGCAGTGAGCGCAACGCAAT
TAATGTAAGTTAGCTCACTCATTAGGCACCCCAGGCTTTACACTTTATGCTTCCGGCTCGTATGTTGTGT
GGAATTGTGAGCGGATAACAATTTCACACAGGAAACAGCTATGACCATGATTACGGATTCACTGGCCGTC
GTTTTACAACGTCGTGACTGGGAAAACCCTGGCGTTACCCAACTTAATCGCCTTGCAGCACATCCCCCTT
TCGCCAGCTGGCGTAATAGCGAAGAGGCCCGCACCGATCGCCCTTCCCAACAGTTGCGCAGCCTGAATGG
CGAATGGCGCTTTGCCTGGTTTCCGGCACCAGAAGCGGTGCCGGAAAGCTGGCTGGAGTGCGATCTTCCT
GAGGCCGATACTGTCGTCGTCCCCTCAAACTGGCAGATGCACGGTTACGATGCGCCCATCTACACCAACG
TGACCTATCCCATTACGGTCAATCCGCCGTTTGTTCCCACGGAGAATCCGACGGGTTGTTACTCGCTCAC
ATTTAATGTTGATGAAAGCTGGCTACAGGAAGGCCAGACGCGAATTATTTTTGATGGCGTTGGAATTAGC
TTATCGACTGCACGGTGCACCAATGCTTCTGGCGTCAGGCAGCCATCGGAAGCTGTGGTATGGCTGTGCA
GGTCGTAAATCACTGCATAATTCGTGTCGCTCAAGGCGCACTCCCGTTCTGGATAATGTTTTTTGCGCCG
ACATCATAACGGTTCTGGCAAATATTCTGAAATGAGCTGTTGACAATTAATCATCGGCTCGTATAATGTG
TGGAATTGTGAGCGGATAACAATTTCACACAGGAAACAGTATTCATGTCCCCTATACTAGGTTATTGGAA
AATTAAGGGCCTTGTGCAACCCACTCGACTTCTTTTGGAATATCTTGAAGAAAAATATGAAGAGCATTTG
TATGAGCGCGATGAAGGTGATAAATGGCGAAACAAAAAGTTTGAATTGGGTTTGGAGTTTCCCAATCTTC
CTTATTATATTGATGGTGATGTTAAATTAACACAGTCTATGGCCATCATACGTTATATAGCTGACAAGCA
CAACATGTTGGGTGCTGAGAGATCCCCTCATAATTTCCCCAAAGCGTAACCATGTGTGAATAAATTTTGA
GCTAGTAGGGTTGCAGCCACGAGTAAGTCTTCCCTTGTTATTGTGTAGCCAGAATGCCGCAAAACTTCCA
TGCCTAAGCGAACTGTTGAGAGTACGTTTCGATTTCTGACTGTGTTAGCCTGGAAGTGCTTGTCCCAACC
TTGTTTCTGAGCATGAACGCCCGCAAGCCAACATGTTAGTTGAAGCATCAGGGCGATTAGCAGCATGATA
TCAAAACGCTCTGAGCTGCTCGTTCGGCTATGGCGTAGGCCTAGTCCGTAGGCAGGACTTTTCAAGTCTC
GGAAGGTTTCTTCAATCTGCATTCGCTTCGAATAGATATTAACAAGTTGTTTGGGTGTTCGAATTTCAAC
AGGTAAGTTAGTTGCTAGAATCCATGGCTCCTTTGCCGACGCTGAGTAGATTTTAGGTGACGGGTGGTGA
CAATGAGTCCGTGTCGAGCGCTGATTTTTTCGGCCTTTAGAGCGAGATTTATACAATAGAATTTGGCATG
AGATTGGATTGCTTTTAGTCAGCCTCTTATAGCCTAAAGTCTTTGAGTGACTAGATGACATATCATGTAA
GTTGCTGATAGGTTTCCAGTTTTCCGCTCCTAGGTCTGCATATTGTACTTTTCCTCTTACTCGACTTAAC
CAGTACCAACCCAGCTTCTCAACGGATTTATACCATGGCACTTTAAAGCCAGCATCACTGACAATGAGCG
GTGTGGTGTTACTCGGTAGAATGCTCGCAAGGTCGGCTAGAAATTGGTCATGAGCTTTCTTTGAACATTG
CTCTGAAAGCGGGAACGCTTTCTCATAAAGAGTAACAGAACGACCGTGTAGTGCGACTGAAGCTCGCAAT
ACCATAAGCCGTTTTTGCTCACGGATATCAGACCAGTCAACAAGTACAATGGGCATCGTATTGCCCGAAC
AGATAAAGCTAGCATGCCAACGGTATACAGCGAGTCGCTCTTTGTGGAGGTGACGATTACCTAACAATCG
GTCGATTCGTTTGATGTTATGTTTTGTTCTCGCTTTGGTTGGCAGGTTACGGCCAAGTTCGGTAAGAGTG
AGAGTTTTACAGTCAAGTAAGGCGTGGCAAGCCAACGTTAAGCTGTTGAGTCGTTTTAAGTGTAATTCGG
GGCAGAATTGGTAAAGAGAGTCGTGTAAAATATCGAGTTCGCACATTTTGTTGTCTGATTATTGATTTTT
GGCGAAACCATTTGATCATATGACAAGATGTGTATCTACCTTAACTTAATGATTTTGATAAAAATCATTA
GGGGATTCATCAGTGTTGGGTGGTTGTCCAAAAGAGCGTGCAGAGATTTCAATGCTTGAAGGAGCGGTTT
TGGATATTAGATACGGTGTTTCGAGAATTGCATATAGTAAAGACTTTGAAACTCTCAAAGTTGATTTTCT
TAGCAAGCTACCTGAAATGCTGAAAATGTTCGAAGATCGTTTATGTCATAAAACATATTTAAATGGTGAT
CATGTAACCCATCCTGACTTCATGTTGTATGACGCTCTTGATGTTGTTTTATACATGGACCCAATGTGCC
TGGATGCGTTCCCAAAATTAGTTTGTTTTAAAAAACGTATTGAAGCTATCCCACAAATTGATAAGTACTT
GAAATCCAGCAAGTATATAGCATGGCCTTTGCAGGGCTGGCAAGCCACGTTTGGTGGTGGCGACCATCCT
CCAAAATCGGATCTGGTTCCGCGTGGATCCGAAAACCTGTATTTTCAGGGCTCGAATTCCCGGGTCGACA
TGAGCAAACGGAAGGCGCCGCAGGAGACTCTCAACGGGGGAATCACCGACATGCTCACAGAACTCGCAAA
CTTTGAGAAGAACGTGAGCCAAGCTATCCACAAGTACAATGCTTACAGAAAAGCAGCATCTGTTATAGCA
AAATACCCACACAAAATAAAGAGTGGAGCTGAAGCTAAGAAATTGCCTGGAGTAGGAACAAAAATTGCTG
AAGCGATTGATGAGTTTTTAGCAACTGGAAAATTACGTAAACTGGAAAAGATTCGGCAGGATGATACGAG
TTCATCCATCAATTTCCTGACTCGAGTTAGTGGCATTGGTCCATCTGCTGCAAGGAAGTTTGTAGATGAA
GGAATTAAAACACTAGAAGATCTCAGAAAAAATGAAGATAAATTGAACCATCATCAGCGAATTGGGCTGA
AATATTTTGGGGACTTTGAAAAAAGAATTCCTCGTGAAGAGATGTTACAAATGCAAGATATTGTACTAAA
TGAAGTTAAAAAAGTGGATTCTGAATACATTGCTACAGTCTGTGGCAGTTTCAGAAGAGGTGCAGAGTCC
AGTGGTGACATGGATGTTCTCCTGACCCATCCCAGCTTCACTTCAGAATCAACCAAACAGCCAAAACTGT
TACATCAGGTTGTGGAGCAGTTACAAAAGGTTCATTTTATCACAGATACCCTGTCAAAGGGTGAGACAAA
GTTCATGGGTGTTTGCCAGCTTCCCAGTAAAAATGATGAAAAAGAATATCCACACAGAAGAATTGATATC
AGGTTGATACCCAAAGATCAGTATTACTGTGGTGTTCTCTATTTCACTGGGAGTGATATTTTCAATAAGA
ATATGAGGGCTCATGCCCTAGAAAAGGGTTTCACAATCAATGAGTACACCATCCGTCCCTTGGGAGTCAC
TGGAGTTGCAGGAGAACCCCTGCCAGTGGATAGTGAAAAAGACATCTTTGATTACATCCAGTGGAAATAC
CGGGAACCCAAGGACCGGAGCGAATGAGCGGCCGCATCGTGACTGACTGACGATCTGCCTCGCGCGTTTC
GGTGATGACGGTGAAAACCTCTGACACATGCAGCTCCCGGAGACGGTCACAGCTTGTCTGTAAGCGGATG
CCGGGAGCAGACAAGCCCGTCAGGGCGCGTCAGCGGGTGTTGGCGGGTGTCGGGGCGCAGCCATGACCCA
GTCACGTAGCGATAGCGGAGTGTATAATTCTTGAAGACGAAAGGGCCTCGTGATACGCCTATTTTTATAG
GTTAATGTCATGATAATAATGGTTTCTTAGACGTCAGGTGGCACTTTTCGGGGAAATGTGCGCGGAACCC
CTATTTGTTTATTTTTCTAAATACATTCAAATATGTATCCGCTCATGAGACAATAACCCTGATAAATGCT
TCAATAATATTGAAAAAGGAAGAGTATGAGTATTCAACATTTCCGTGTCGCCCTTATTCCCTTTTTTGCG
GCATTTTGCCTTCCTGTTTTTGCTCACCCAGAAACGCTGGTGAAAGTAAAAGATGCTGAAGATCAGTTGG
GTGCACGAGTGGGTTACATCGAACTGGATCTCAACAGCGGTAAGATCCTTGAGAGTTTTCGCCCCGAAGA
ACGTTTTCCAATGATGAGCACTTTTAAAGTTCTGCTATGTGGCGCGGTATTATCCCGTGTTGACGCCGGG
CAAGAGCAACTCGGTCGCCGCATACACTATTCTCAGAATGACTTGGTTGAGTACTCACCAGTCACAGAAA
AGCATCTTACGGATGGCATGACAGTAAGAGAATTATGCAGTGCTGCCATAACCATGAGTGATAACACTGC
GGCCAACTTACTTCTGACAACGATCGGAGGACCGAAGGAGCTAACCGCTTTTTTGCACAACATGGGGGAT
CATGTAACTCGCCTTGATCGTTGGGAACCGGAGCTGAATGAAGCCATACCAAACGACGAGCGTGACACCA
CGATGCCTGCAGCAATGGCAACAACGTTGCGCAAACTATTAACTGGCGAACTACTTACTCTAGCTTCCCG
GCAACAATTAATAGACTGGATGGAGGCGGATAAAGTTGCAGGACCACTTCTGCGCTCGGCCCTTCCGGCT
GGCTGGTTTATTGCTGATAAATCTGGAGCCGGTGAGCGTGGGTCTCGCGGTATCATTGCAGCACTGGGGC
CAGATGGTAAGCCCTCCCGTATCGTAGTTATCTACACGACGGGGAGTCAGGCAACTATGGATGAACGAAA
TAGACAGATCGCTGAGATAGGTGCCTCACTGATTAAGCATTGGTAACTGTCAGACCAAGTTTACTCATAT
ATACTTTAGATTGATTTAAAACTTCATTTTTAATTTAAAAGGATCTAGGTGAAGATCCTTTTTGATAATC
TCATGACCAAAATCCCTTAACGTGAGTTTTCGTTCCACTGAGCGTCAGACCCCGTAGAAAAGATCAAAGG
ATCTTCTTGAGATCCTTTTTTTCTGCGCGTAATCTGCTGCTTGCAAACAAAAAAACCACCGCTACCAGCG
GTGGTTTGTTTGCCGGATCAAGAGCTACCAACTCTTTTTCCGAAGGTAACTGGCTTCAGCAGAGCGCAGA
TACCAAATACTGTCCTTCTAGTGTAGCCGTAGTTAGGCCACCACTTCAAGAACTCTGTAGCACCGCCTAC
ATACCTCGCTCTGCTAATCCTGTTACCAGTGGCTGCTGCCAGTGGCGATAAGTCGTGTCTTACCGGGTTG
GACTCAAGACGATAGTTACCGGATAAGGCGCAGCGGTCGGGCTGAACGGGGGGTTCGTGCACACAGCCCA
GCTTGGAGCGAACGACCTACACCGAACTGAGATACCTACAGCGTGAGCTATGAGAAAGCGCCACGCTTCC
CGAAGGGAGAAAGGCGGACAGGTATCCGGTAAGCGGCAGGGTCGGAACAGGAGAGCGCACGAGGGAGCTT
CCAGGGGGAAACGCCTGGTATCTTTATAGTCCTGTCGGGTTTCGCCACCTCTGACTTGAGCGTCGATTTT
TGTGATGCTCGTCAGGGGGGCGGAGCCTATGGAAAAACGCCAGCAACGCGGCCTTTTTACGGTTCCTGGC
CTTTTGCTGGCCTTTTGCTCACATGTTCTTTCCTGCGTTATCCCCTGATTCTGTGGATAACCGTATTACC
GCCTTTGAGTGAGCTGATACCGCTCGCCGCAGCCGAACGACCGAGCGCAGCGAGTCAGTGAGCGAGGAAG
CGGAAGAGCGCCTGATGCGGTATTTTCTCCTTACGCATCTGTGCGGTATTTCACACCGCATAAATTCCGA
CACCATCGAATGGCGCAAAACCTTTCGCGGTATGGCATGATAGCGCCCGGAAGAGAGTCAATTCAGGGTG
GTGAATGTGAAACCAGTAACGTTATACGATGTCGCAGAGTATGCCGGTGTCTCTTATCAGACCGTTTCCC
GCGTGGTGAACCAGGCCAGCCACGTTTCTGCGAAAACGCGGGAAAAAGTGGAAGCGGCGATGGCGGAGCT
GAATTACATTCCCAACCGCGTGGCACAACAACTGGCGGGCAAACAGTCGTTGCTGATTGGCGTTGCCACC
TCCAGTCTGGCCCTGCACGCGCCGTCGCAAATTGTCGCGGCGATTAAATCTCGCGCCGATCAACTGGGTG
CCAGCGTGGTGGTGTCGATGGTAGAACGAAGCGGCGTCGAAGCCTGTAAAGCGGCGGTGCACAATCTTCT
CGCGCAACGCGTCAGTGGGCTGATCATTAACTATCCGCTGGATGACCAGGATGCCATTGCTGTGGAAGCT
GCCTGCACTAATGTTCCGGCGTTATTTCTTGATGTCTCTGACCAGACACCCATCAACAGTATTATTTTCT
CCCATGAAGACGGTACGCGACTGGGCGTGGAGCATCTGGTCGCATTGGGTCACCAGCAAATCGCGCTGTT
AGCGGGCCCATTAAGTTCTGTCTCGGCGCGTCTGCGTCTGGCTGGCTGGCA
Features (pLannotate 1.2.2; 20 found; start..end, strand, type, name):
    491..512     +  protein_bind   CAP binding site: CAP binding activates transcription in the presence of cAMP. E. coli catabolite activator protein
    527..557     +  promoter       lac promoter: promoter for the E. coli lac operon
    565..581     +  protein_bind   lac operator: The lac repressor binds to the lac operator to inhibit transcription in E. coli. This inhibition can be relieved by adding lactose or isopropyl-β-D-thiogalactopyranoside (IPTG). lac repressor encoded by lacI
    601..774     +  CDS            lacZα: LacZα fragment of β-galactosidase; lacZ fragment
   1038..1154    -  CDS            yciV (fragment): RNAAM_ECOLI - Also known as trpH From Escherichia coli (strain K12).
   1230..1258    +  promoter       tac promoter: strong E. coli promoter; hybrid between the trp and lac UV5 promoters
   1266..1282    +  protein_bind   lac operator: The lac repressor binds to the lac operator to inhibit transcription in E. coli. This inhibition can be relieved by adding lactose or isopropyl-β-D-thiogalactopyranoside (IPTG). lac repressor encoded by lacI
   1305..1554    +  CDS            GST (fragment): glutathione S-transferase from Schistosoma japonicum
   2768..2837    +  ncRNA          RNA-OUT: Accession: RF00240 - RNA-OUT
   2884..3297    +  CDS            GST (fragment): glutathione S-transferase from Schistosoma japonicum
   3321..3341    +  CDS            TEV site: tobacco etch virus (TEV) protease recognition and cleavage site
   3360..4364    +  CDS            POLB: DPOLB_HUMAN - Experimental evidence at protein level: Swiss-Prot protein existence level 1. Repair polymerase that plays a key role in base-excision repair. Has 5'-deoxyribose-5-phosphate lyase (dRP lyase) activity that removes the 5' sugar phosphate and also acts as a DNA polymerase that adds one nucleotide to the 3' end of the arising single-nucleotide gap. Conducts 'gap-filling' DNA synthesis in a stepwise distributive fashion rather than in a processive fashion as for other DNA polymerases. From Homo sapiens (Human).
   4395..4434    +  CDS            rop (fragment): Rop protein, which maintains plasmids at low copy number; rop
   4536..4576    +  misc_feature   bom (fragment): basis of mobility region from pBR322
   4681..4785    +  promoter       AmpR promoter: bla
   4786..5646    +  CDS            AmpR: β-lactamase; bla; confers resistance to ampicillin, carbenicillin, and related antibiotics
   5817..6405    +  rep_origin     ori: high-copy-number ColE1/pMB1/pBR322/pUC origin of replication
   6591..6642    -  misc_feature   bom (fragment): basis of mobility region from pBR322
   6649..6726    +  promoter       lacI promoter: lacI
   6727..478     +  CDS            lacI (across the origin): lac repressor; lacI; The lac repressor binds to the lac operator to inhibit transcription in E. coli. This inhibition can be relieved by adding lactose or isopropyl-β-D-thiogalactopyranoside (IPTG).
