>Addgene plasmid #177132 | pGEX4T3-GST-PolB(K72A) | addgene full sequence | sequence record 366131 | Addgene NGS Result
GTCTCGGCGCGTCTGCGTCTGGCTGGCTGGCATAAATATCTCACTCGCAATCAAATTCAGCCGATAGCGG
AACGGGAAGGCGACTGGAGTGCCATGTCCGGTTTTCAACAAACCATGCAAATGCTGAATGAGGGCATCGT
TCCCACTGCGATGCTGGTTGCCAACGATCAGATGGCGCTGGGCGCAATGCGCGCCATTACCGAGTCCGGG
CTGCGCGTTGGTGCGGATATCTCGGTAGTGGGATACGACGATACCGAAGACAGCTCATGTTATATCCCGC
CGTTAACCACCATCAAACAGGATTTTCGCCTGCTGGGGCAAACCAGCGTGGACCGCTTGCTGCAACTCTC
TCAGGGCCAGGCGGTGAAGGGCAATCAGCTGTTGCCCGTCTCACTGGTGAAAAGAAAAACCACCCTGGCG
CCCAATACGCAAACCGCCTCTCCCCGCGCGTTGGCCGATTCATTAATGCAGCTGGCACGACAGGTTTCCC
GACTGGAAAGCGGGCAGTGAGCGCAACGCAATTAATGTAAGTTAGCTCACTCATTAGGCACCCCAGGCTT
TACACTTTATGCTTCCGGCTCGTATGTTGTGTGGAATTGTGAGCGGATAACAATTTCACACAGGAAACAG
CTATGACCATGATTACGGATTCACTGGCCGTCGTTTTACAACGTCGTGACTGGGAAAACCCTGGCGTTAC
CCAACTTAATCGCCTTGCAGCACATCCCCCTTTCGCCAGCTGGCGTAATAGCGAAGAGGCCCGCACCGAT
CGCCCTTCCCAACAGTTGCGCAGCCTGAATGGCGAATGGCGCTTTGCCTGGTTTCCGGCACCAGAAGCGG
TGCCGGAAAGCTGGCTGGAGTGCGATCTTCCTGAGGCCGATACTGTCGTCGTCCCCTCAAACTGGCAGAT
GCACGGTTACGATGCGCCCATCTACACCAACGTGACCTATCCCATTACGGTCAATCCGCCGTTTGTTCCC
ACGGAGAATCCGACGGGTTGTTACTCGCTCACATTTAATGTTGATGAAAGCTGGCTACAGGAAGGCCAGA
CGCGAATTATTTTTGATGGCGTTGGAATTAGCTTATCGACTGCACGGTGCACCAATGCTTCTGGCGTCAG
GCAGCCATCGGAAGCTGTGGTATGGCTGTGCAGGTCGTAAATCACTGCATAATTCGTGTCGCTCAAGGCG
CACTCCCGTTCTGGATAATGTTTTTTGCGCCGACATCATAACGGTTCTGGCAAATATTCTGAAATGAGCT
GTTGACAATTAATCATCGGCTCGTATAATGTGTGGAATTGTGAGCGGATAACAATTTCACACAGGAAACA
GTATTCATGTCCCCTATACTAGGTTATTGGAAAATTAAGGGCCTTGTGCAACCCACTCGACTTCTTTTGG
AATATCTTGAAGAAAAATATGAAGAGCATTTGTATGAGCGCGATGAAGGTGATAAATGGCGAAACAAAAA
GTTTGAATTGGGTTTGGAGTTTCCCAATCTTCCTTATTATATTGATGGTGATGTTAAATTAACACAGTCT
ATGGCCATCATACGTTATATAGCTGACAAGCACAACATGTTGGGTGGTTGTCCAAAAGAGCGTGCAGAGA
TTTCAATGCTTGAAGGAGCGGTTTTGGATATTAGATACGGTGTTTCGAGAATTGCATATAGTAAAGACTT
TGAAACTCTCAAAGTTGATTTTCTTAGCAAGCTACCTGAAATGCTGAAAATGTTCGAAGATCGTTTATGT
CATAAAACATATTTAAATGGTGATCATGTAACCCATCCTGACTTCATGTTGTATGACGCTCTTGATGTTG
TTTTATACATGGACCCAATGTGCCTGGATGCGTTCCCAAAATTAGTTTGTTTTAAAAAACGTATTGAAGC
TATCCCACAAATTGATAAGTACTTGAAATCCAGCAAGTATATAGCATGGCCTTTGCAGGGCTGGCAAGCC
ACGTTTGGTGGTGGCGACCATCCTCCAAAATCGGATCTGGTTCCGCGTGGATCCGAAAACCTGTATTTTC
AGGGCTCGAATTCCCGGGTCGACATGAGCAAACGGAAGGCGCCGCAGGAGACTCTCAACGGGGGAATCAC
CGACATGCTCACAGAACTCGCAAACTTTGAGAAGAACGTGAGCCAAGCTATCCACAAGTACAATGCTTAC
AGAAAAGCAGCATCTGTTATAGCAAAATACCCACACAAAATAAAGAGTGGAGCTGAAGCTAAGAAATTGC
CTGGAGTAGGAACAAAAATTGCTGAAGCGATTGATGAGTTTTTAGCAACTGGAAAATTACGTAAACTGGA
AAAGATTCGGCAGGATGATACGAGTTCATCCATCAATTTCCTGACTCGAGTTAGTGGCATTGGTCCATCT
GCTGCAAGGAAGTTTGTAGATGAAGGAATTAAAACACTAGAAGATCTCAGAAAAAATGAAGATAAATTGA
ACCATCATCAGCGAATTGGGCTGAAATATTTTGGGGACTTTGAAAAAAGAATTCCTCGTGAAGAGATGTT
ACAAATGCAAGATATTGTACTAAATGAAGTTAAAAAAGTGGATTCTGAATACATTGCTACAGTCTGTGGC
AGTTTCAGAAGAGGTGCAGAGTCCAGTGGTGACATGGATGTTCTCCTGACCCATCCCAGCTTCACTTCAG
AATCAACCAAACAGCCAAAACTGTTACATCAGGTTGTGGAGCAGTTACAAAAGGTTCATTTTATCACAGA
TACCCTGTCAAAGGGTGAGACAAAGTTCATGGGTGTTTGCCAGCTTCCCAGTAAAAATGATGAAAAAGAA
TATCCACACAGAAGAATTGATATCAGGTTGATACCCAAAGATCAGTATTACTGTGGTGTTCTCTATTTCA
CTGGGAGTGATATTTTCAATAAGAATATGAGGGCTCATGCCCTAGAAAAGGGTTTCACAATCAATGAGTA
CACCATCCGTCCCTTGGGAGTCACTGGAGTTGCAGGAGAACCCCTGCCAGTGGATAGTGAAAAAGACATC
TTTGATTACATCCAGTGGAAATACCGGGAACCCAAGGACCGGAGCGAATGAGCGGCCGCATCGTGACTGA
CTGACGATCTGCCTCGCGCGTTTCGGTGATGACGGTGAAAACCTCTGACACATGCAGCTCCCGGAGACGG
TCACAGCTTGTCTGTAAGCGGATGCCGGGAGCAGACAAGCCCGTCAGGGCGCGTCAGCGGGTGTTGGCGG
GTGTCGGGGCGCAGCCATGACCCAGTCACGTAGCGATAGCGGAGTGTATAATTCTTGAAGACGAAAGGGC
CTCGTGATACGCCTATTTTTATAGGTTAATGTCATGATAATAATGGTTTCTTAGACGTCAGGTGGCACTT
TTCGGGGAAATGTGCGCGGAACCCCTATTTGTTTATTTTTCTAAATACATTCAAATATGTATCCGCTCAT
GAGACAATAACCCTGATAAATGCTTCAATAATATTGAAAAAGGAAGAGTATGAGTATTCAACATTTCCGT
GTCGCCCTTATTCCCTTTTTTGCGGCATTTTGCCTTCCTGTTTTTGCTCACCCAGAAACGCTGGTGAAAG
TAAAAGATGCTGAAGATCAGTTGGGTGCACGAGTGGGTTACATCGAACTGGATCTCAACAGCGGTAAGAT
CCTTGAGAGTTTTCGCCCCGAAGAACGTTTTCCAATGATGAGCACTTTTAAAGTTCTGCTATGTGGCGCG
GTATTATCCCGTGTTGACGCCGGGCAAGAGCAACTCGGTCGCCGCATACACTATTCTCAGAATGACTTGG
TTGAGTACTCACCAGTCACAGAAAAGCATCTTACGGATGGCATGACAGTAAGAGAATTATGCAGTGCTGC
CATAACCATGAGTGATAACACTGCGGCCAACTTACTTCTGACAACGATCGGAGGACCGAAGGAGCTAACC
GCTTTTTTGCACAACATGGGGGATCATGTAACTCGCCTTGATCGTTGGGAACCGGAGCTGAATGAAGCCA
TACCAAACGACGAGCGTGACACCACGATGCCTGCAGCAATGGCAACAACGTTGCGCAAACTATTAACTGG
CGAACTACTTACTCTAGCTTCCCGGCAACAATTAATAGACTGGATGGAGGCGGATAAAGTTGCAGGACCA
CTTCTGCGCTCGGCCCTTCCGGCTGGCTGGTTTATTGCTGATAAATCTGGAGCCGGTGAGCGTGGGTCTC
GCGGTATCATTGCAGCACTGGGGCCAGATGGTAAGCCCTCCCGTATCGTAGTTATCTACACGACGGGGAG
TCAGGCAACTATGGATGAACGAAATAGACAGATCGCTGAGATAGGTGCCTCACTGATTAAGCATTGGTAA
CTGTCAGACCAAGTTTACTCATATATACTTTAGATTGATTTAAAACTTCATTTTTAATTTAAAAGGATCT
AGGTGAAGATCCTTTTTGATAATCTCATGACCAAAATCCCTTAACGTGAGTTTTCGTTCCACTGAGCGTC
AGACCCCGTAGAAAAGATCAAAGGATCTTCTTGAGATCCTTTTTTTCTGCGCGTAATCTGCTGCTTGCAA
ACAAAAAAACCACCGCTACCAGCGGTGGTTTGTTTGCCGGATCAAGAGCTACCAACTCTTTTTCCGAAGG
TAACTGGCTTCAGCAGAGCGCAGATACCAAATACTGTCCTTCTAGTGTAGCCGTAGTTAGGCCACCACTT
CAAGAACTCTGTAGCACCGCCTACATACCTCGCTCTGCTAATCCTGTTACCAGTGGCTGCTGCCAGTGGC
GATAAGTCGTGTCTTACCGGGTTGGACTCAAGACGATAGTTACCGGATAAGGCGCAGCGGTCGGGCTGAA
CGGGGGGTTCGTGCACACAGCCCAGCTTGGAGCGAACGACCTACACCGAACTGAGATACCTACAGCGTGA
GCTATGAGAAAGCGCCACGCTTCCCGAAGGGAGAAAGGCGGACAGGTATCCGGTAAGCGGCAGGGTCGGA
ACAGGAGAGCGCACGAGGGAGCTTCCAGGGGGAAACGCCTGGTATCTTTATAGTCCTGTCGGGTTTCGCC
ACCTCTGACTTGAGCGTCGATTTTTGTGATGCTCGTCAGGGGGGCGGAGCCTATGGAAAAACGCCAGCAA
CGCGGCCTTTTTACGGTTCCTGGCCTTTTGCTGGCCTTTTGCTCACATGTTCTTTCCTGCGTTATCCCCT
GATTCTGTGGATAACCGTATTACCGCCTTTGAGTGAGCTGATACCGCTCGCCGCAGCCGAACGACCGAGC
GCAGCGAGTCAGTGAGCGAGGAAGCGGAAGAGCGCCTGATGCGGTATTTTCTCCTTACGCATCTGTGCGG
TATTTCACACCGCATAAATTCCGACACCATCGAATGGCGCAAAACCTTTCGCGGTATGGCATGATAGCGC
CCGGAAGAGAGTCAATTCAGGGTGGTGAATGTGAAACCAGTAACGTTATACGATGTCGCAGAGTATGCCG
GTGTCTCTTATCAGACCGTTTCCCGCGTGGTGAACCAGGCCAGCCACGTTTCTGCGAAAACGCGGGAAAA
AGTGGAAGCGGCGATGGCGGAGCTGAATTACATTCCCAACCGCGTGGCACAACAACTGGCGGGCAAACAG
TCGTTGCTGATTGGCGTTGCCACCTCCAGTCTGGCCCTGCACGCGCCGTCGCAAATTGTCGCGGCGATTA
AATCTCGCGCCGATCAACTGGGTGCCAGCGTGGTGGTGTCGATGGTAGAACGAAGCGGCGTCGAAGCCTG
TAAAGCGGCGGTGCACAATCTTCTCGCGCAACGCGTCAGTGGGCTGATCATTAACTATCCGCTGGATGAC
CAGGATGCCATTGCTGTGGAAGCTGCCTGCACTAATGTTCCGGCGTTATTTCTTGATGTCTCTGACCAGA
CACCCATCAACAGTATTATTTTCTCCCATGAAGACGGTACGCGACTGGGCGTGGAGCATCTGGTCGCATT
GGGTCACCAGCAAATCGCGCTGTTAGCGGGCCCATTAAGTTCT
Features (pLannotate 1.2.2; 18 found; start..end, strand, type, name):
    523..544     +  protein_bind   CAP binding site: CAP binding activates transcription in the presence of cAMP. E. coli catabolite activator protein
    559..589     +  promoter       lac promoter: promoter for the E. coli lac operon
    597..613     +  protein_bind   lac operator: The lac repressor binds to the lac operator to inhibit transcription in E. coli. This inhibition can be relieved by adding lactose or isopropyl-β-D-thiogalactopyranoside (IPTG). lac repressor encoded by lacI
    633..806     +  CDS            lacZα: LacZα fragment of β-galactosidase; lacZ fragment
   1070..1186    -  CDS            yciV (fragment): RNAAM_ECOLI - Also known as trpH From Escherichia coli (strain K12).
   1262..1290    +  promoter       tac promoter: strong E. coli promoter; hybrid between the trp and lac UV5 promoters
   1298..1314    +  protein_bind   lac operator: The lac repressor binds to the lac operator to inhibit transcription in E. coli. This inhibition can be relieved by adding lactose or isopropyl-β-D-thiogalactopyranoside (IPTG). lac repressor encoded by lacI
   1337..1990    +  CDS            GST26_SCHJA: Experimental evidence at protein level: Swiss-Prot protein existence level 1. GST isoenzymes appear to play a central role in the parasite detoxification system. Other functions are also suspected including a role in increasing the solubility of haematin in the parasite gut. From Schistosoma japonicum (Blood fluke).
   2015..2035    +  CDS            TEV site: tobacco etch virus (TEV) protease recognition and cleavage site
   2054..3058    +  CDS            POLB: DPOLB_HUMAN - Experimental evidence at protein level: Swiss-Prot protein existence level 1. Repair polymerase that plays a key role in base-excision repair. Has 5'-deoxyribose-5-phosphate lyase (dRP lyase) activity that removes the 5' sugar phosphate and also acts as a DNA polymerase that adds one nucleotide to the 3' end of the arising single-nucleotide gap. Conducts 'gap-filling' DNA synthesis in a stepwise distributive fashion rather than in a processive fashion as for other DNA polymerases. From Homo sapiens (Human).
   3089..3128    +  CDS            rop (fragment): Rop protein, which maintains plasmids at low copy number; rop
   3230..3270    +  misc_feature   bom (fragment): basis of mobility region from pBR322
   3375..3479    +  promoter       AmpR promoter: bla
   3480..4340    +  CDS            AmpR: β-lactamase; bla; confers resistance to ampicillin, carbenicillin, and related antibiotics
   4511..5099    +  rep_origin     ori: high-copy-number ColE1/pMB1/pBR322/pUC origin of replication
   5285..5336    -  misc_feature   bom (fragment): basis of mobility region from pBR322
   5343..5420    +  promoter       lacI promoter: lacI
   5421..510     +  CDS            lacI (across the origin): lac repressor; lacI; The lac repressor binds to the lac operator to inhibit transcription in E. coli. This inhibition can be relieved by adding lactose or isopropyl-β-D-thiogalactopyranoside (IPTG).
