[The description below was written by a language model from this plasmid's Addgene catalogue record and pLannotate feature annotations shown in this document.]
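Description:
pGEX4T3-GST-PolB(K72A) is a bacterial expression plasmid built on the pGEX4T3 backbone for producing human DNA polymerase beta (POLB) carrying the K72A substitution as an N-terminal glutathione S-transferase fusion in E. coli. It is propagated through a ColE1/pMB1-type origin and selected with ampicillin via the β-lactamase gene and its own promoter. Remnants of the pBR322 rop and bom regions and a lacZα segment with its lac promoter and operator are annotated as backbone features. The catalogue lists the copy number as unknown.

The expression cassette is driven by the tac promoter, a strong trp/lac hybrid, followed by a lac operator. The plasmid also carries lacI with its own promoter, so transcription is repressed until relieved by IPTG. Downstream lies the Schistosoma japonicum GST coding sequence, a TEV protease recognition site, and the roughly 1 kb POLB open reading frame, cloned between SalI and NotI. GST allows affinity capture on glutathione resin, and TEV cleavage can then release the polymerase from the tag. POLB is the gap-filling polymerase of base-excision repair and also has dRP lyase activity. The record does not state the functional consequence of K72A, although the associated study concerns polymerase beta stability and localisation through its interactions with NQO1 and XRCC1.

Two sequencing records accompany the entry. The 5,993 nt record matches the stated plasmid size and shows an intact GST reading frame. The 7,331 nt record has the same layout, but GST is split into two fragments by about 1.3 kb of extra sequence that includes an RNA-OUT element. This is suggestive of an insertion-sequence transposition into GST in that sequenced isolate, and it would disrupt the fusion.
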