Addgene plasmid #177132: pGEX4T3-GST-PolB(K72A)
Purpose: Bacterial vector for expression of an N-terminal GST fusion of PolB(K72A) with a TEV protease site located between the GST tag and PolB(K72A)
Depositing lab: Robert Sobol. Depositing organization: University of South Alabama, Mitchell Cancer Institute. Publication: Stability and sub-cellular localization of DNA polymerase beta is regulated by interactions with NQO1 and XRCC1 in response to oxidative stress. Fang Q, Andrews J, Sharma N, Wilk A, Clark J, Slyskova J, Koczor CA, Lans H, Prakash A, Sobol RW. Nucleic Acids Res. 2019 Jul 9;47(12):6269-6286. doi: 10.1093/nar/gkz293. PubMed 31287140.
Backbone
  Vector backbone: pGEX4T3
  Backbone manufacturer: Sigma
  Total vector size (bp): 5993
  Vector type: Bacterial Expression
Growth in bacteria
  Bacterial resistance: Ampicillin, 100 μg/mL
  Growth temperature: 37°C
  Growth strain: DH5alpha
  Growth instructions: use BL21-Codonplus-RP for protein expression
  Copy number: Unknown
Gene/Insert
  Gene/Insert name: PolB
  Species: H. sapiens (human)
  Insert size (bp): 1008
  Entrez Gene: POLB
  Promoter: Tac
  Tag / fusion protein: GST (N terminal on insert)
  Cloning method: Restriction Enzyme; 5′ cloning site SalI (unknown if destroyed); 3′ cloning site NotI (unknown if destroyed)
  Sequencing primers: 5′ TCCCGGGTCGACATGAGCAAACGGAAGGCGCCG; 3′ CACGATGCGGCCGCTCATTCGCTCCGGTCCTTGGG
Terms and licenses: Academic/Nonprofit Terms; Industry Terms: Not Available to Industry
How to cite: pGEX4T3-GST-PolB(K72A) was a gift from Robert Sobol (Addgene plasmid # 177132 ; http://n2t.net/addgene:177132 ; RRID:Addgene_177132)
